Addgene plasmid #15288: pSH1/Mf-del-Akt-E
Depositing lab: David Spencer. Publication: An essential role for Akt1 in dendritic cell function and tumor immunotherapy. Park D, Lapteva N, Seethammagari M, Slawin KM, Spencer DM. Nat Biotechnol. 2006 Dec . 24(12):1581-90. 10.1038/nbt1262 PubMed 17143278.
Backbone
  Vector backbone: pSH1
  Backbone manufacturer: GR Crabtree lab
  Backbone size w/o insert (bp): 3500
  Vector type: Mammalian Expression
Growth in bacteria
  Bacterial resistance: Ampicillin, 100 μg/mL
  Growth temperature: 37°C
  Growth strain: DH5alpha
  Copy number: High Copy
Gene/Insert
  Gene/Insert name: delPH-Akt (alt name: PKB)
  Species: M. musculus (mouse)
  Insert size (bp): 1240
  Mutation: Truncated PH (residues 1-99)
  Entrez Gene: Akt1 (a.k.a. Akt, LTR-akt, PKB, PKB/Akt, PKBalpha, Rac)
  Tag / fusion protein: HA epitope (C terminal on insert); Myristoylation-targeting domain Fyn (16aa) (N terminal on insert)
  Cloning method: Restriction Enzyme; 5′ cloning site NotI, SacII (not destroyed); 3′ cloning site EcoRI, BamHI (not destroyed)
  Sequencing primers: 5′ gaggtgttacttctgctctaaaagc; 3′ cactgcattctagttgtggtttg
Terms and licenses: Academic/Nonprofit Terms; Industry Terms: Not Available to Industry
How to cite: pSH1/Mf-del-Akt-E was a gift from David Spencer (Addgene plasmid # 15288 ; http://n2t.net/addgene:15288 ; RRID:Addgene_15288)
