[The description below was written by a language model from this plasmid's Addgene catalogue record and the feature table of its GenBank file.]
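Description:
pSH1/Mf-del-Akt-E is a 4.7 kb mammalian expression plasmid built on the pSH1 backbone and designed to produce a membrane-targeted form of mouse Akt1 (PKB) that lacks its pleckstrin homology (PH) domain. It is maintained in E. coli as a high-copy plasmid through a ColE1/pUC-type origin and selected with ampicillin via the beta-lactamase gene. No mammalian selection marker is annotated, so it appears suited to transient transfection. The SV40 origin embedded in the promoter region would allow episomal amplification in cells expressing SV40 large T antigen.

Expression is driven by the SR-alpha promoter, a hybrid of the SV40 early promoter and part of the HTLV-1 long terminal repeat. This is followed by a modified SV40 intron that supports splicing and a Kozak consensus for efficient translation initiation. The roughly 1.2 kb insert encodes Akt1 with the PH domain truncated (the record lists residues 1-99). It is fused at its N terminus to a 16-amino-acid myristoylation-targeting sequence from Fyn and at its C terminus to an HA epitope tag, and it terminates at an SV40 polyadenylation signal. The Akt coding region itself is not annotated in the feature table, but it lies between the Kozak sequence and the HA tag.

The PH domain normally mediates phosphoinositide-dependent recruitment of Akt to the membrane. Replacing it with a lipid-modification signal is a common way to anchor the kinase at the membrane independently of upstream lipid signals, which generally yields constitutive activity. The HA tag allows detection of the fusion protein. The associated study concerns the role of Akt1 in dendritic cell function and tumor immunotherapy.
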