LOCUS       Exported 4676 bp ds-DNA circular SYN 12-MAY-2021
DEFINITION  synthetic circular DNA
ACCESSION   .
VERSION     .
KEYWORDS    pSH1/Mf-del-Akt-E
SOURCE      synthetic DNA construct
  ORGANISM  synthetic DNA construct
REFERENCE   1 (bases 1 to 4676)
  AUTHORS   Park D, Lapteva N, Seethammagari M, Slawin KM, Spencer DM
  TITLE     An essential role for Akt1 in dendritic cell function and tumor
            immunotherapy.
  JOURNAL   Nat Biotechnol. 2006 Dec . 24(12):1581-90.
  PUBMED    17143278
REFERENCE   2 (bases 1 to 4676)
  AUTHORS   .
  TITLE     Direct Submission
  JOURNAL   Exported May 12, 2021 from SnapGene Server 1.1.58
            http://www.snapgene.com
FEATURES             Location/Qualifiers
     source          1..4676
                     /organism="synthetic DNA construct"
                     /mol_type="other DNA"
     primer_bind     complement(66..83)
                     /label=L4440
                     /note="L4440 vector, forward primer"
     rep_origin      complement(237..825)
                     /direction=LEFT
                     /label=ori
                     /note="high-copy-number ColE1/pMB1/pBR322/pUC origin of
                     replication"
     primer_bind     complement(317..336)
                     /label=pBR322ori-F
                     /note="pBR322 origin, forward primer"
     CDS             complement(996..1856)
                     /codon_start=1
                     /gene="bla"
                     /product="beta-lactamase"
                     /label=AmpR
                     /note="confers resistance to ampicillin, carbenicillin, and
                     related antibiotics"
                     /translation="MSIQHFRVALIPFFAAFCLPVFAHPETLVKVKDAEDQLGARVGYI
                     ELDLNSGKILESFRPEERFPMMSTFKVLLCGAVLSRIDAGQEQLGRRIHYSQNDLVEYS
                     PVTEKHLTDGMTVRELCSAAITMSDNTAANLLLTTIGGPKELTAFLHNMGDHVTRLDRW
                     EPELNEAIPNDERDTTMPVAMATTLRKLLTGELLTLASRQQLIDWMEADKVAGPLLRSA
                     LPAGWFIADKSGAGERGSRGIIAALGPDGKPSRIVVIYTTGSQATMDERNRQIAEIGAS
                     LIKHW"
     primer_bind     1619..1638
                     /label=Amp-R
                     /note="Ampicillin resistance gene, reverse primer"
     promoter        complement(1857..1961)
                     /gene="bla"
                     /label=AmpR promoter
     primer_bind     2029..2047
                     /label=pBRforEco
                     /note="pBR322 vectors, upsteam of EcoRI site, forward
                     primer"
     primer_bind     complement(2109..2129)
                     /label=pBABE 3'
                     /note="SV40 enhancer, reverse primer for pBABE vectors"
     promoter        2114..2729
                     /label=SR-alpha promoter
                     /note="hybrid promoter consisting of the SV40 early
                     promoter plus part of the long terminal repeat of human
                     T-lymphotrophic virus 1"
     rep_origin      2294..2429
                     /label=SV40 ori
                     /note="SV40 origin of replication"
     primer_bind     2356..2375
                     /label=SV40pro-F
                     /note="SV40 promoter/origin, forward primer"
     LTR             2460..2729
                     /label=5' LTR (truncated)
                     /note="truncated 5' long terminal repeat (LTR) from human
                     T-cell leukemia virus (HTLV) type 1"
     intron          2774..2867
                     /label=SV40 intron
                     /note="modified SV40 intron with splice donor and acceptor
                     sites"
     regulatory      2938..2947
                     /regulatory_class="other"
                     /note="vertebrate consensus sequence for strong initiation
                     of translation (Kozak, 1987)"
     CDS             4147..4173
                     /codon_start=1
                     /product="HA (human influenza hemagglutinin) epitope tag"
                     /label=HA
                     /translation="YPYDVPDYA"
     polyA_signal    4204..4338
                     /label=SV40 poly(A) signal
                     /note="SV40 polyadenylation signal"
     primer_bind     complement(4228..4247)
                     /label=EBV-rev
                     /note="SV40 polyA terminator, reverse primer"
     primer_bind     4282..4301
                     /label=SV40pA-R
                     /note="SV40 polyA, reverse primer"
     primer_bind     complement(4478..4500)
                     /label=pGEX 3'
                     /note="pGEX vectors, reverse primer"
     primer_bind     4641..4660
                     /label=pRS-marker
                     /note="pRS vectors, use to sequence yeast selectable
                     marker"
ORIGIN
        1 ctgcattaat gaatcggcca acgcgcgggg agaggcggtt tgcgtattgg gcgctcttcc
       61 gcttcctcgc tcactgactc gctgcgctcg gtcgttcggc tgcggcgagc ggtatcagct
      121 cactcaaagg cggtaatacg gttatccaca gaatcagggg ataacgcagg aaagaacatg
      181 tgagcaaaag gccagcaaaa ggccaggaac cgtaaaaagg ccgcgttgct ggcgtttttc
      241 cataggctcc gcccccctga cgagcatcac aaaaatcgac gctcaagtca gaggtggcga
      301 aacccgacag gactataaag ataccaggcg tttccccctg gaagctccct cgtgcgctct
      361 cctgttccga ccctgccgct taccggatac ctgtccgcct ttctcccttc gggaagcgtg
      421 gcgctttctc atagctcacg ctgtaggtat ctcagttcgg tgtaggtcgt tcgctccaag
      481 ctgggctgtg tgcacgaacc ccccgttcag cccgaccgct gcgccttatc cggtaactat
      541 cgtcttgagt ccaacccggt aagacacgac ttatcgccac tggcagcagc cactggtaac
      601 aggattagca gagcgaggta tgtaggcggt gctacagagt tcttgaagtg gtggcctaac
      661 tacggctaca ctagaaggac agtatttggt atctgcgctc tgctgaagcc agttaccttc
      721 ggaaaaagag ttggtagctc ttgatccggc aaacaaacca ccgctggtag cggtggtttt
      781 tttgtttgca agcagcagat tacgcgcaga aaaaaaggat ctcaagaaga tcctttgatc
      841 ttttctacgg ggtctgacgc tcagtggaac gaaaactcac gttaagggat tttggtcatg
      901 agattatcaa aaaggatctt cacctagatc cttttaaatt aaaaatgaag ttttaaatca
      961 atctaaagta tatatgagta aacttggtct gacagttacc aatgcttaat cagtgaggca
     1021 cctatctcag cgatctgtct atttcgttca tccatagttg cctgactccc cgtcgtgtag
     1081 ataactacga tacgggaggg cttaccatct ggccccagtg ctgcaatgat accgcgagac
     1141 ccacgctcac cggctccaga tttatcagca ataaaccagc cagccggaag ggccgagcgc
     1201 agaagtggtc ctgcaacttt atccgcctcc atccagtcta ttaattgttg ccgggaagct
     1261 agagtaagta gttcgccagt taatagtttg cgcaacgttg ttgccattgc tacaggcatc
     1321 gtggtgtcac gctcgtcgtt tggtatggct tcattcagct ccggttccca acgatcaagg
     1381 cgagttacat gatcccccat gttgtgcaaa aaagcggtta gctccttcgg tcctccgatc
     1441 gttgtcagaa gtaagttggc cgcagtgtta tcactcatgg ttatggcagc actgcataat
     1501 tctcttactg tcatgccatc cgtaagatgc ttttctgtga ctggtgagta ctcaaccaag
     1561 tcattctgag aatagtgtat gcggcgaccg agttgctctt gcccggcgtc aatacgggat
     1621 aataccgcgc cacatagcag aactttaaaa gtgctcatca ttggaaaacg ttcttcgggg
     1681 cgaaaactct caaggatctt accgctgttg agatccagtt cgatgtaacc cactcgtgca
     1741 cccaactgat cttcagcatc ttttactttc accagcgttt ctgggtgagc aaaaacagga
     1801 aggcaaaatg ccgcaaaaaa gggaataagg gcgacacgga aatgttgaat actcatactc
     1861 ttcctttttc aatattattg aagcatttat cagggttatt gtctcatgag cggatacata
     1921 tttgaatgta tttagaaaaa taaacaaata ggggttccgc gcacatttcc ccgaaaagtg
     1981 ccacctgacg tctaagaaac cattattatc atgacattaa cctataaaaa taggcgtatc
     2041 acgaggccct ttcgtcttca aggtcgatcg acctcatgtt tgacagctta tcatcgataa
     2101 gcttctgtgg aatgtgtgtc agttagggtg tggaaagtcc ccaggctccc cagcaggcag
     2161 aagtatgcaa agcatgcatc tcaattagtc agcaaccagg tgtggaaagt ccccaggctc
     2221 cccagcaggc agaagtatgc aaagcatgca tctcaattag tcagcaacca tagtcccgcc
     2281 cctaactccg cccatcccgc ccctaactcc gcccagttcc gcccattctc cgccccatgg
     2341 ctgactaatt ttttttattt atgcagaggc cgaggccgcc tcggcctctg agctattcca
     2401 gaagtagtga ggaggctttt ttggaggcct aggcttttgc aaaaagctcc tccgatcgag
     2461 gggctcgcat ctctccttca cgcgcccgcc gccctacctg aggccgccat ccaacgccgg
     2521 ttgagtcgcg ttctgccgcc tcccgcctgt ggtgcctcct gaactgcgtc cgccgtctag
     2581 gtaagtttaa agctcaggtc gagaccgggc ctttgtccgg cgctcccttg gagcctacct
     2641 agactcagcc ggctctccac gctttgcctg accctgcttg ctcaactcta cgtctttgtt
     2701 tcgttttctg ttctgcgccg ttacagatcc aagctgcctc gatcgaggaa ctgaaaaacc
     2761 agaaagttaa ctggtaagtt tagtcttttt gtcttttatt tcaggtcccg gatccggtgg
     2821 tgcaaatcaa agaactgctc ctcagtggat gttgccttta cttctaggcc tgtacggagg
     2881 tgttacttct gctctaaaag ctgctctagc cctcgatcga gggctagagc ggccgcggcc
     2941 accatgggct gtgtgcaatg taaggataaa gaagcaacaa aactgacgga ggagctcgac
     3001 accgccattc agactgtggc cgatggactc aagaggcagg aagaagagac gatggacttc
     3061 cgatcaggct cacccagtga caactcaggg gctgaagaga tggaggtgtc cctggccaag
     3121 cccaagcacc gtgtgaccat gaacgagttt gagtacctga aactactggg caagggcacc
     3181 tttgggaaag tgattctggt gaaagagaag gccacaggcc gctactatgc catgaagatc
     3241 ctcaagaagg aggtcatcgt cgccaaggat gaggttgccc acacgcttac tgagaaccgt
     3301 gtcctgcaga actctaggca tcccttcctt acggccctca agtactcatt ccagacccac
     3361 gaccgcctct gctttgtcat ggagtatgcc aacgggggcg agctcttctt ccacctgtct
     3421 cgagagcgcg tgttctccga ggaccgggcc cgcttctatg gtgcggagat tgtgtctgcc
     3481 ctggactact tgcactccga gaagaacgtg gtgtaccggg acctgaagct ggagaacctc
     3541 atgctggaca aggacgggca catcaagata acggacttcg ggctgtgcaa ggaggggatc
     3601 aaggatggtg ccactatgaa gacattctgc ggaacgccgg agtacctggc ccctgaggtg
     3661 ctggaggaca acgactacgg ccgtgcagtg gactggtggg ggctgggcgt ggtcatgtat
     3721 gagatgatgt gtggccgcct gcccttctac aaccaggacc acgagaagct gttcgagctg
     3781 atcctcatgg aggagatccg cttcccgcgc acactcggcc ctgaggccaa gtccctgctc
     3841 tccgggctgc tcaagaagga ccctacacag aggctcggtg ggggctctga ggatgccaag
     3901 gagatcatgc agcaccggtt ctttgccaac atcgtgtggc aggatgtgta tgagaagaag
     3961 ctgagcccac ctttcaagcc ccaggtcacc tctgagactg acaccaggta tttcgatgag
     4021 gagttcacag ctcagatgat caccatcacg ccgcctgatc aagatgacag catggagtgt
     4081 gtggacagtg agcggaggcc gcacttcccc cagttctcct actcagccag tggcacagcc
     4141 gtcgactatc cgtacgacgt accagactac gcactcgact aagaattcct gattgattga
     4201 ccggatccag acatgataag atacattgat gagtttggac aaaccacaac tagaatgcag
     4261 tgaaaaaaat gctttatttg tgaaatttgt gatgctattg ctttatttgt aaccattata
     4321 agctgcaata aacaagttaa caacaacaat tgcattcatt ttatgtttca ggttcagggg
     4381 gaggtgtggg aggtttttta aagcaagtaa aacctctaca aatgtggtat ggctgattat
     4441 gatcctgcct cgcgcgtttc ggtgatgacg gtgaaaacct ctgacacatg cagctcccgg
     4501 agacggtcac agcttgtctg taagcggatg ccgggagcag acaagcccgt cagggcgcgt
     4561 cagcgggtgt tggcgggtgt cggggcgcag ccatgaccca gtcacgtagc gatagcggag
     4621 tgtatactgg cttaactatg cggcatcaga gcagattgta ctgagagtgc accata
//
