>Addgene plasmid #15288 | pSH1/Mf-del-Akt-E | addgene partial sequence | sequence record 21720 | 15288 with EBVrev
TCTTAGTCGAGTGCGTAGTCTGGTACGTCGTACGGATAGTCGACGGCTGTGCCACTGGCTGAGTAGGAGA
ACTGGGGGAAGTGCGGCCTCCGCTCACTGTCCACACACTCCATGCTGTCATCTTGATCAGGCGGCGTGAT
GGTGATCATCTGAGCTGTGAACTCCTCATCGAAATACCTGGTGTCAGTCTCAGAGGTGACCTGGGGCTTG
AAAGGTGGGCTCAGCTTCTTCTCATACACATCCTGCCACACGATGTTGGCAAAGAACCGGTGCTGCATGA
TCTCCTTGGCATCCTCAGAGCCCCCACCGAGCCTCTGTGTAGGGTCCTTCTTGAGCAGCCCGGAGAGCAG
GGACTTGGCCTCAGGGCCGAGTGTGCGCGGGAAGCGGATCTCCTCCATGAGGATCAGCTCGAACAGCTTC
TCGTGGTCCTGGTTGTAGAAGGGCAGGCGGCCACACATCATCTCATACATGACCACGCCCAGCCCCCACC
AGTCCACTGCACGGCCGTAGTCGTTGTCCTCCAGCACCTCAGGGGCCAGGTACTCCGGCGTTCCGCAGAA
TGTCTTCATAGTGGCACCATCCTTGATCCCCTCCTTGCACAGCCCGAAGTCCGTTATCTTGATGTGCCCG
TCCTTGTCCAGCATGAGGTTCTCCAGCTTCAAGTCCCG
